LOCUS       pCRISPR2__6D 7058 bp ds-DNA circular 21-APR-2020
DEFINITION  .
ACCESSION
VERSION
SOURCE      .
  ORGANISM  .
COMMENT
COMMENT     ApEinfo:methylated:1
FEATURES             Location/Qualifiers
     misc_feature    2556..3904
                     /locus_tag="PA14_CRISPR2"
                     /label="PA14_CRISPR2"
                     /ApEinfo_label="PA14_CRISPR2"
                     /ApEinfo_fwdcolor="cyan"
                     /ApEinfo_revcolor="green"
                     /ApEinfo_graphicformat="arrow_data {{0 1 2 0 0 -1} {} 0}
                     width 5 offset 0"
     misc_feature    2251..2555
                     /locus_tag="PA14_CRISPR2_Leader"
                     /label="PA14_CRISPR2_Leader"
                     /ApEinfo_label="PA14_CRISPR2_Leader"
                     /ApEinfo_fwdcolor="#808080"
                     /ApEinfo_revcolor="green"
                     /ApEinfo_graphicformat="arrow_data {{0 1 2 0 0 -1} {} 0}
                     width 5 offset 0"
     misc_feature    3905..4147
                     /locus_tag="PA14_CRISPR2_terminus"
                     /label="PA14_CRISPR2_terminus"
                     /ApEinfo_label="PA14_CRISPR2_terminus"
                     /ApEinfo_fwdcolor="#800080"
                     /ApEinfo_revcolor="green"
                     /ApEinfo_graphicformat="arrow_data {{0 1 2 0 0 -1} {} 0}
                     width 5 offset 0"
     misc_feature    complement(4211..4232)
                     /locus_tag="Reverse primer"
                     /label="Reverse primer"
                     /ApEinfo_label="Reverse primer"
                     /ApEinfo_fwdcolor="cyan"
                     /ApEinfo_revcolor="green"
                     /ApEinfo_graphicformat="arrow_data {{0 1 2 0 0 -1} {} 0}
                     width 5 offset 0"
     misc_feature    2135..2154
                     /locus_tag="pBAD30_F"
                     /label="pBAD30_F"
                     /ApEinfo_label="pBAD30_F"
                     /ApEinfo_fwdcolor="#00ff00"
                     /ApEinfo_revcolor="green"
                     /ApEinfo_graphicformat="arrow_data {{0 1 2 0 0 -1} {} 0}
                     width 5 offset 0"
     misc_feature    2519..2547
                     /locus_tag="IHFprox"
                     /label="IHFprox"
                     /ApEinfo_label="IHFprox"
                     /ApEinfo_fwdcolor="#804040"
                     /ApEinfo_revcolor="green"
                     /ApEinfo_graphicformat="arrow_data {{0 1 2 0 0 -1} {} 0}
                     width 5 offset 0"
     misc_feature    2491..2505
                     /locus_tag="Upstream recognition motif"
                     /label="Upstream recognition motif"
                     /ApEinfo_label="Upstream recognition motif"
                     /ApEinfo_fwdcolor="#008080"
                     /ApEinfo_revcolor="green"
                     /ApEinfo_graphicformat="arrow_data {{0 1 2 0 0 -1} {} 0}
                     width 5 offset 0"
     misc_feature    2556..2583
                     /locus_tag="Repeat"
                     /label="Repeat"
                     /ApEinfo_label="Repeat"
                     /ApEinfo_fwdcolor="#ffff80"
                     /ApEinfo_revcolor="#ffff00"
                     /ApEinfo_graphicformat="arrow_data {{0 1 2 0 0 -1} {} 0}
                     width 5 offset 0"
     misc_feature    2616..2643
                     /locus_tag="Repeat(1)"
                     /label="Repeat(1)"
                     /ApEinfo_label="Repeat"
                     /ApEinfo_fwdcolor="#ffff80"
                     /ApEinfo_revcolor="#ffff00"
                     /ApEinfo_graphicformat="arrow_data {{0 1 2 0 0 -1} {} 0}
                     width 5 offset 0"
     misc_feature    2677..2704
                     /locus_tag="Repeat(2)"
                     /label="Repeat(2)"
                     /ApEinfo_label="Repeat"
                     /ApEinfo_fwdcolor="#ffff80"
                     /ApEinfo_revcolor="#ffff00"
                     /ApEinfo_graphicformat="arrow_data {{0 1 2 0 0 -1} {} 0}
                     width 5 offset 0"
     misc_feature    2737..2764
                     /locus_tag="Repeat(3)"
                     /label="Repeat(3)"
                     /ApEinfo_label="Repeat"
                     /ApEinfo_fwdcolor="#ffff80"
                     /ApEinfo_revcolor="#ffff00"
                     /ApEinfo_graphicformat="arrow_data {{0 1 2 0 0 -1} {} 0}
                     width 5 offset 0"
     misc_feature    2797..2824
                     /locus_tag="Repeat(4)"
                     /label="Repeat(4)"
                     /ApEinfo_label="Repeat"
                     /ApEinfo_fwdcolor="#ffff80"
                     /ApEinfo_revcolor="#ffff00"
                     /ApEinfo_graphicformat="arrow_data {{0 1 2 0 0 -1} {} 0}
                     width 5 offset 0"
     misc_feature    2857..2884
                     /locus_tag="Repeat(5)"
                     /label="Repeat(5)"
                     /ApEinfo_label="Repeat"
                     /ApEinfo_fwdcolor="#ffff80"
                     /ApEinfo_revcolor="#ffff00"
                     /ApEinfo_graphicformat="arrow_data {{0 1 2 0 0 -1} {} 0}
                     width 5 offset 0"
     misc_feature    2917..2944
                     /locus_tag="Repeat(6)"
                     /label="Repeat(6)"
                     /ApEinfo_label="Repeat"
                     /ApEinfo_fwdcolor="#ffff80"
                     /ApEinfo_revcolor="#ffff00"
                     /ApEinfo_graphicformat="arrow_data {{0 1 2 0 0 -1} {} 0}
                     width 5 offset 0"
     misc_feature    2977..3004
                     /locus_tag="Repeat(7)"
                     /label="Repeat(7)"
                     /ApEinfo_label="Repeat"
                     /ApEinfo_fwdcolor="#ffff80"
                     /ApEinfo_revcolor="#ffff00"
                     /ApEinfo_graphicformat="arrow_data {{0 1 2 0 0 -1} {} 0}
                     width 5 offset 0"
     misc_feature    3037..3064
                     /locus_tag="Repeat(8)"
                     /label="Repeat(8)"
                     /ApEinfo_label="Repeat"
                     /ApEinfo_fwdcolor="#ffff80"
                     /ApEinfo_revcolor="#ffff00"
                     /ApEinfo_graphicformat="arrow_data {{0 1 2 0 0 -1} {} 0}
                     width 5 offset 0"
     misc_feature    3097..3124
                     /locus_tag="Repeat(9)"
                     /label="Repeat(9)"
                     /ApEinfo_label="Repeat"
                     /ApEinfo_fwdcolor="#ffff80"
                     /ApEinfo_revcolor="#ffff00"
                     /ApEinfo_graphicformat="arrow_data {{0 1 2 0 0 -1} {} 0}
                     width 5 offset 0"
     misc_feature    3157..3184
                     /locus_tag="Repeat(10)"
                     /label="Repeat(10)"
                     /ApEinfo_label="Repeat"
                     /ApEinfo_fwdcolor="#ffff80"
                     /ApEinfo_revcolor="#ffff00"
                     /ApEinfo_graphicformat="arrow_data {{0 1 2 0 0 -1} {} 0}
                     width 5 offset 0"
     misc_feature    3217..3244
                     /locus_tag="Repeat(11)"
                     /label="Repeat(11)"
                     /ApEinfo_label="Repeat"
                     /ApEinfo_fwdcolor="#ffff80"
                     /ApEinfo_revcolor="#ffff00"
                     /ApEinfo_graphicformat="arrow_data {{0 1 2 0 0 -1} {} 0}
                     width 5 offset 0"
     misc_feature    3277..3304
                     /locus_tag="Repeat(12)"
                     /label="Repeat(12)"
                     /ApEinfo_label="Repeat"
                     /ApEinfo_fwdcolor="#ffff80"
                     /ApEinfo_revcolor="#ffff00"
                     /ApEinfo_graphicformat="arrow_data {{0 1 2 0 0 -1} {} 0}
                     width 5 offset 0"
     misc_feature    3337..3364
                     /locus_tag="Repeat(13)"
                     /label="Repeat(13)"
                     /ApEinfo_label="Repeat"
                     /ApEinfo_fwdcolor="#ffff80"
                     /ApEinfo_revcolor="#ffff00"
                     /ApEinfo_graphicformat="arrow_data {{0 1 2 0 0 -1} {} 0}
                     width 5 offset 0"
     misc_feature    3397..3424
                     /locus_tag="Repeat(14)"
                     /label="Repeat(14)"
                     /ApEinfo_label="Repeat"
                     /ApEinfo_fwdcolor="#ffff80"
                     /ApEinfo_revcolor="#ffff00"
                     /ApEinfo_graphicformat="arrow_data {{0 1 2 0 0 -1} {} 0}
                     width 5 offset 0"
     misc_feature    3457..3484
                     /locus_tag="Repeat(15)"
                     /label="Repeat(15)"
                     /ApEinfo_label="Repeat"
                     /ApEinfo_fwdcolor="#ffff80"
                     /ApEinfo_revcolor="#ffff00"
                     /ApEinfo_graphicformat="arrow_data {{0 1 2 0 0 -1} {} 0}
                     width 5 offset 0"
     misc_feature    3517..3544
                     /locus_tag="Repeat(16)"
                     /label="Repeat(16)"
                     /ApEinfo_label="Repeat"
                     /ApEinfo_fwdcolor="#ffff80"
                     /ApEinfo_revcolor="#ffff00"
                     /ApEinfo_graphicformat="arrow_data {{0 1 2 0 0 -1} {} 0}
                     width 5 offset 0"
     misc_feature    3577..3604
                     /locus_tag="Repeat(17)"
                     /label="Repeat(17)"
                     /ApEinfo_label="Repeat"
                     /ApEinfo_fwdcolor="#ffff80"
                     /ApEinfo_revcolor="#ffff00"
                     /ApEinfo_graphicformat="arrow_data {{0 1 2 0 0 -1} {} 0}
                     width 5 offset 0"
     misc_feature    3637..3664
                     /locus_tag="Repeat(18)"
                     /label="Repeat(18)"
                     /ApEinfo_label="Repeat"
                     /ApEinfo_fwdcolor="#ffff80"
                     /ApEinfo_revcolor="#ffff00"
                     /ApEinfo_graphicformat="arrow_data {{0 1 2 0 0 -1} {} 0}
                     width 5 offset 0"
     misc_feature    3697..3724
                     /locus_tag="Repeat(19)"
                     /label="Repeat(19)"
                     /ApEinfo_label="Repeat"
                     /ApEinfo_fwdcolor="#ffff80"
                     /ApEinfo_revcolor="#ffff00"
                     /ApEinfo_graphicformat="arrow_data {{0 1 2 0 0 -1} {} 0}
                     width 5 offset 0"
     misc_feature    3757..3784
                     /locus_tag="Repeat(20)"
                     /label="Repeat(20)"
                     /ApEinfo_label="Repeat"
                     /ApEinfo_fwdcolor="#ffff80"
                     /ApEinfo_revcolor="#ffff00"
                     /ApEinfo_graphicformat="arrow_data {{0 1 2 0 0 -1} {} 0}
                     width 5 offset 0"
     misc_feature    3817..3844
                     /locus_tag="Repeat(21)"
                     /label="Repeat(21)"
                     /ApEinfo_label="Repeat"
                     /ApEinfo_fwdcolor="#ffff80"
                     /ApEinfo_revcolor="#ffff00"
                     /ApEinfo_graphicformat="arrow_data {{0 1 2 0 0 -1} {} 0}
                     width 5 offset 0"
ORIGIN
        1 ACCAAAATCC CTTAACGTGA GTTTTCGTTC CACTGAGCGT CAGACCCCGT AGAAAAGATC
       61 AAAGGATCTT CTTGAGATCC TTTTTTTCTG CGCGTAATCT GCTGCTTGCA AACAAAAAAA
      121 CCACCGCTAC CAGCGGTGGT TTGTTTGCCG GATCAAGAGC TACCAACTCT TTTTCCGAAG
      181 GTAACTGGCT TCAGCAGAGC GCAGATACCA AATACTGTCC TTCTAGTGTA GCCGTAGTTA
      241 GGCCACCACT TCAAGAACTC TGTAGCACCG CCTACATACC TCGCTCTGCT AATCCTGTTA
      301 CCAGTGGCTG CTGCCAGTGG CGATAAGTCG TGTCTTACCG GGTTGGACTC AAGACGATAG
      361 TTACCGGATA AGGCGCAGCG GTCGGGCTGA ACGGGGGGTT CGTGCACACA GCCCAGCTTG
      421 GAGCGAACGA CCTACACCGA ACTGAGATAC CTACAGCGTG AGCTATGAGA AAGCGCCACG
      481 CTTCCCGAAG GGAGAAAGGC GGACAGGTAT CCGGTAAGCG GCAGGGTCGG AACAGGAGAG
      541 CGCACGAGGG AGCTTCCAGG GGGAAACGCC TGGTATCTTT ATAGTCCTGT CGGGTTTCGC
      601 CACCTCTGAC TTGAGCGTCG ATTTTTGTGA TGCTCGTCAG GGGGGCGGAG CCTATGGAAA
      661 AACGCCAGCA ACGCGGCCTT TTTACGGTTC CTGGCCTTTT GCTGGCCTTT TGCTCACATA
      721 AGCTAGCTTA TCGGCCAGCC TCGCAGAGCA GGATTCCCGT TGAGCACCGC CAGGTGCGAA
      781 TAAGGGACAG TGAAGAAGGA ACACCCGCTC GCGGGTGGGC CTACTTCACC TATCCTGCCC
      841 GGCTGACGCC GTTGGATACA CCAAGGAAAG TCTACACGAA CCCTTTGGCA AAATCCTGTA
      901 TATCGTGCGA AAAAGGATGG ATATACCGAA AAAATCGCTA TAATGACCCC GAAGCAGGGT
      961 TATGCAGCGG AAAGTATACC TTAAGGAATC CCCAAATTAT GACAACTTGA CGGCTACATC
     1021 ATTCACTTTT TCTTCACAAC CGGCACGGAA CTCGCTCGGG CTGGCCCCGG TGCATTTTTT
     1081 AAATACCCGC GAGAAATAGA GTTGATCGTC AAAACCAACA TTGCGACCGA CGGTGGCGAT
     1141 AGGCATCCGG GTGGTGCTCA AAAGCAGCTT CGCCTGGCTG ATACGTTGGT CCTCGCGCCA
     1201 GCTTAAGACG CTAATCCCTA ACTGCTGGCG GAAAAGATGT GACAGACGCG ACGGCGACAA
     1261 GCAAACATGC TGTGCGACGC TGGCGATATC AAAATTGCTG TCTGCCAGGT GATCGCTGAT
     1321 GTACTGACAA GCCTCGCGTA CCCGATTATC CATCGGTGGA TGGAGCGACT CGTTAATCGC
     1381 TTCCATGCGC CGCAGTAACA ATTGCTCAAG CAGATTTATC GCCAGCAGCT CCGAATAGCG
     1441 CCCTTCCCCT TGCCCGGCGT TAATGATTTG CCCAAACAGG TCGCTGAAAT GCGGCTGGTG
     1501 CGCTTCATCC GGGCGAAAGA ACCCCGTATT GGCAAATATT GACGGCCAGT TAAGCCATTC
     1561 ATGCCAGTAG GCGCGCGGAC GAAAGTAAAC CCACTGGTGA TACCATTCGC GAGCCTCCGG
     1621 ATGACGACCG TAGTGATGAA TCTCTCCTGG CGGGAACAGC AAAATATCAC CCGGTCGGCA
     1681 AACAAATTCT CGTCCCTGAT TTTTCACCAC CCCCTGACCG CGAATGGTGA GATTGAGAAT
     1741 ATAACCTTTC ATTCCCAGCG GTCGGTCGAT AAAAAAATCG AGATAACCGT TGGCCTCAAT
     1801 CGGCGTTAAA CCCGCCACCA GATGGGCATT AAACGAGTAT CCCGGCAGCA GGGGATCATT
     1861 TTGCGCTTCA GCCATACTTT TCATACTCCC GCCATTCAGA GAAGAAACCA ATTGTCCATA
     1921 TTGCATCAGA CATTGCCGTC ACTGCGTCTT TTACTGGCTC TTCTCGCTAA CCAAACCGGT
     1981 AACCCCGCTT ATTAAAAGCA TTCTGTAACA AAGCGGGACC AAAGCCATGA CAAAAACGCG
     2041 TAACAAAAGT GTCTATAATC ACGGCAGAAA AGTCCACATT GATTATTTGC ACGGCGTCAC
     2101 ACTTTGCTAT GCCATAGCAT TTTTATCCAT AAGATTAGCG GATCCTACCT GACGCTTTTT
     2161 ATCGCAACTC TCTACTGTTT CTCCATACCC GTTTTTTTGG GCTAGAAATA ATTTTGTTTA
     2221 ACTTTAAGAA GGAGATATAC ATACCCATGG ATGCCTTGTC CGAAATCGAG GCGGGCCACC
     2281 CGAGCCTGTA GCGCCGCTCC CTGGCGCGAC GCCCCCGGCC TGGCCGGGGG CTTTGCGGCA
     2341 TCGCCCATCA AAAGACCTTT CGCGCCCGAA CGGCACGGTT GATCGCCGTC CCGGTCCTCG
     2401 CGAAACGGCC GCCAATTGCC CGAAGCTTCC GACCCTTTTT TCGGACGATT TCTTACGCCC
     2461 TTATAAATCA GCAAGTTACG AGACCTCGAA AAAAGAGGGT TTCTGGCGGG AAAAACTCGG
     2521 TATTTCTTTT TCCTTCAAAT GGTTATAGGG AGCTAGTTCA CTGCCGTGTA GGCAGCTAAG
     2581 AAAATCAGCC GGACGTTGTA GTAGTCGAGC GCGGTGTTCA CTGCCGTGTA GGCAGCTAAG
     2641 AAAGCCGGGT GGTGACTTCT GGACGGCGTT CGTCAAGTTC ACTGCCGTGT AGGCAGCTAA
     2701 GAAAGACCTG GTTTTGGCCG ACACAGTGGC TGCGACGTTC ACTGCCGTGT AGGCAGCTAA
     2761 GAAACGGTCC TGCCAGTACT GCGGCAGGAT CTGGTCGTTC ACTGCCGTGT AGGCAGCTAA
     2821 GAAAAGCCTG GCGCCCTTCG AGTCCATCCA GCCCGGGTTC ACTGCCGTGT AGGCAGCTAA
     2881 GAAACATCCA ATTCGCCGAT CCGGCGCAAG CGCCCGGTTC ACTGCCGTGT AGGCAGCTAA
     2941 GAAAACGAAG CAGATCGCCG AATGCGGCGT CAGCGCGTTC ACTGCCGTGT AGGCAGCTAA
     3001 GAAAGTGGGT GCAAATCGCG ATTCTGGTCG CGTCGTGTTC ACTGCCGTGT AGGCAGCTAA
     3061 GAAATGAATA TCAGCCTGCA AAGCGTCGTC GTAGTAGTTC ACTGCCGTGT AGGCAGCTAA
     3121 GAAAAAGCCG GGCCGATGTT CGAGCCTGGC TGCGTGGTTC ACTGCCGTGT AGGCAGCTAA
     3181 GAAATGGACA ATGCGCAGCC CAGGCGCTGG ATTTACGTTC ACTGCCGTGT AGGCAGCTAA
     3241 GAAAATGCGA GGCTGATCGA GGTGCGCGGT TCTGTTGTTC ACTGCCGTGT AGGCAGCTAA
     3301 GAAAGTGCGC GGATGGCTGG TATCTCGAGC ACGATTGTTC ACTGCCGTGT AGGCAGCTAA
     3361 GAAAAGGCAA ACAACGGAAA GATCACCACC GAAGGCGTTC ACTGCCGTGT AGGCAGCTAA
     3421 GAAAAACGAA ACAGGCCCAG CACAGCCGCT TGATAAGTTC ACTGCCGTGT AGGCAGCTAA
     3481 GAAAACAAGA CGCTCATCGA CGGCAGCATC GAGACGGTTC ACTGCCGTGT AGGCAGCTAA
     3541 GAAAAAGGTG ACGATGCACA GCTGTTGCGC GCGGTTGTTC ACTGCCGTGT AGGCAGCTAA
     3601 GAAAATCCTC GAACAGCCCG GGTTCGGTCG CCTCCAGTTC ACTGCCGTGT AGGCAGCTAA
     3661 GAAAAGGAGT TTGCGGCCCC GCTCCCTGCG GCTCTCGTTC ACTGCCGTGT AGGCAGCTAA
     3721 GAAATTCACG GCGGGCTTGA TGTCCGCGTC TACCTGGTTC ACTGCCGTGT AGGCAGCTAA
     3781 GAAATTGCCG AGTACGATGC CTGATACATG AATCCAGTTC ACTGCCGTGT AGGCAGCTAA
     3841 GAAACTCGAA CCCACCTCGG CCACAACAGC CGCCGGGTTC GCTGCCGTCT AGGCAGAACC
     3901 ACCCTCCCCA TCCCACTACC AAACATCCGA ATATAAAGTT CCTACCCCGC CCGCCAGCCT
     3961 CGCCCGTCCA CGACAATGTG CCTCGCTTGG AAGCTCACGC TCCTCACACA GACGAAAACG
     4021 GGGTAGCGGC AATCGGCCAT ATCCGCTAAA CAGTTGCCTT GGCGCAGAAT TCGATAGATC
     4081 CGATAGGGAC AGGCCACGGT CAACATGGAC GACATTTCTC CCAGCGAACT GAAGACGATC
     4141 CTTCACTGCA TGCAAGCTTG GCACTGGCCG TCGTTTTACA ACGTCGTGAC TGGGAAAACC
     4201 CTGGCGTTAC CCAACTTAAT CGCCTTGCAG CACATCCCCC TTTCGCCAGC TGGCGTAATA
     4261 GCGAAGAGGC CCGCACCGAT CGCCCTTCCC AACAGTTGCG CAGCCTGAAA GGCAGGCCGG
     4321 GCCGTGGTGG CCACGGCCTC TAGGCCAGAT CCAGCGGCAT CTGGGTTAGT CGAGCGCGGG
     4381 CCGCTTCCCA TGTCTCACCA GGGCGAGCCT GTTTCGCGAT CTCAGCATCT GAAATCTTCC
     4441 CGGCCTTGCG CTTCGCTGGG GCCTTACCCA CCGCCTTGGC GGGCTTCTTC GGTCCAAAAC
     4501 TGAACAACAG ATGTGTGACC TTGCGCCCGG TCTTTCGCTG CGCCCACTCC ACCTGTAGCG
     4561 GGCTGTGCTC GTTGATCTGC GTCACGGCTG GATCAAGCAC TCGCAACTTG AAGTCCTTGA
     4621 TCGAGGGATA CCGGCCTTCC AGTTGAAACC ACTTTCGCAG CTGGTCAATT TCTATTTCGC
     4681 GCTGGCCGAT GCTGTCCCAT TGCATGAGCA GCTCGTAAAG CCTGATCGCG TGGGTGCTGT
     4741 CCATCTTGGC CACGTCAGCC AAGGCGTATT TGGTGAACTG TTTGGTGAGT TCCGTCAGGT
     4801 ACGGCAGCAT GTCTTTGGTG AACCTGAGTT CTACACGGCC CTCACCCTCC CGGTAGATGA
     4861 TTGTTTGCAC CCAGCCGGTA ATCATCACAC TCGGTCTTTT CCCCTTGCCA TTGGGCTCTT
     4921 GGGTTAACCG GACTTCCCGC CGTTTCAGGC GCAGGGCCGC TTCTTTGAGC TGGTTGTAGG
     4981 AAGATTCGAT AGGGACACCC GCCATCGTCG CTATGTCCTC CGCCGTCACT GAATACATCA
     5041 CTTCATCGGT GACAGGCTCG CTCCTCTTCA CCTGGCTAAT ACAGGCCAGA ACGATCCGCT
     5101 GTTCCTGAAC ACTGAGGCGA TACGCGGCCT CGACCAGGGC ATTGCTTTTG TAAACCATTG
     5161 GGGGTGAGGC CACGTTCGAC ATTCCTTGTG TATAAGGGGA CACTGTATCT GCGTCCCACA
     5221 ATACAACAAA TCCGTCCCTT TACAACAACA AATCCGTCCC TTCTTAACAA CAAATCCGTC
     5281 CCTTAATGGC AACAAATCCG TCCCTTTTTA AACTCTACAG GCCACGGATT ACGTGGCCTG
     5341 TAGACGTCCT AAAAGGTTTA AAAGGGAAAA GGAAGAAAAG GGTGGAAACG CAAAAAACGC
     5401 ACCACTACGT GGCCCCGTTG GGGCCGCATT TGTGCCCCTG AAGGGGCGGG GGAGGCGTCT
     5461 GGGCAATCCC CGTTTTACCA GTCCCCTATC GCCGCCTGAG AGGGCGCAGG AAGCGAGTAA
     5521 TCAGGGTATC GAGGCGGATT CACCCTTGGC GTCCAACCAG CGGCACCAGC GGCGCGAATT
     5581 GACATAAGCC TGTTCGGTTC GTAAACTGTA ATGCAAGTAG CGTATGCGCT CACGCAACTG
     5641 GTCCAGAACC TTGACCGAAC GCAGCGGTGG TAACGGCGCA GTGGCGGTTT TCATGGCTTG
     5701 TTATGACTGT TTTTTTGTAC AGTCTATGCC TCGGGCATCC AAGCAGCAAG CGCGTTACGC
     5761 CGTGGGTCGA TGTTTGATGT TATGGAGCAG CAACGATGTT ACGCAGCAGC AACGATGTTA
     5821 CGCAGCAGGG CAGTCGCCCT AAAACAAAGT TAGGTGGCTC AAGTATGGGC ATCATTCGCA
     5881 CATGTAGGCT CGGCCCTGAC CAAGTCAAAT CCATGCGGGC TGCTCTTGAT CTTTTCGGTC
     5941 GTGAGTTCGG AGACGTAGCC ACCTACTCCC AACATCAGCC GGACTCCGAT TACCTCGGGA
     6001 ACTTGCTCCG TAGTAAGACA TTCATCGCGC TTGCTGCCTT CGACCAAGAA GCGGTTGTTG
     6061 GCGCTCTCGC GGCTTACGTT CTGCCCAGGT TTGAGCAGCC GCGTAGTGAG ATCTATATCT
     6121 ATGATCTCGC AGTCTCCGGC GAGCACCGGA GGCAGGGCAT TGCCACCGCG CTCATCAATC
     6181 TCCTCAAGCA TGAGGCCAAC GCGCTTGGTG CTTATGTGAT CTACGTGCAA GCAGATTACG
     6241 GTGACGATCC CGCAGTGGCT CTCTATACAA AGTTGGGCAT ACGGGAAGAA GTGATGCACT
     6301 TTGATATCGA CCCAAGTACC GCCACCTAAC AATTCGTTCA AGCCGAGATC GGCTTCCCGG
     6361 CCGCGGAGTT GTTCGGTAAA TTGTCACAAC GCCGCGGCCA ATTCGACTCA CCAGTCACAG
     6421 AAAAGCATCT TACGGATGGC ATGACAGTAA GAGAATTATG CAGTGCTGCC ATAACCATGA
     6481 GTGATAACAC TGCGGCCAAC TTACTTCTGA CAACGATCGG AGGACCGAAG GAGCTAACCG
     6541 CTTTTTTGCA CAACATGGGG GATCATGTAA CTCGCCTTGA TCGTTGGGAA CCGGAGCTGA
     6601 ATGAAGCCAT ACCAAACGAC GAGCGTGACA CCACGATGCC TGTAGCAATG GCAACAACGT
     6661 TGCGCAAACT ATTAACTGGC GAACTACTTA CTCTAGCTTC CCGGCAACAA TTAATAGACT
     6721 GGATGGAGGC GGATAAAGTT GCAGGACCAC TTCTGCGCTC GGCCCTTCCG GCTGGCTGGT
     6781 TTATTGCTGA TAAATCTGGA GCCGGTGAGC GTGGGTCTCG CGGTATCATT GCAGCACTGG
     6841 GGCCAGATGG TAAGCCCTCC CGTATCGTAG TTATCTACAC GACGGGGAGT CAGGCAACTA
     6901 TGGATGAACG AAATAGACAG ATCGCTGAGA TAGGTGCCTC ACTGATTAAG CATTGGTAAC
     6961 TGTCAGACCA AGTTTACTCA TATATACTTT AGATTGATTT AAAACTTCAT TTTTAATTTA
     7021 AAAGGATCTA GGTGAAGATC CTTTTTGATA ATCTCATG
//
