>Addgene plasmid #149387 | pCRISPR2_-6D | addgene full sequence | sequence record 300508 | Addgene NGS Result
ACTGCGAGATCATAGATATAGATCTCACTACGCGGCTGCTCAAACTTGGGCAGAACGTAAGCCGCGAGAG
CGCCAACAACCGCTTCTTGGTCGAAGGCAGCAAGCGCGATGAATGTCTTACTACGGAGCAAGTTCCCGAG
GTAATCGGAGTCCGGCTGATGTTGGGAGTAGGTGGCTACGTCTCCGAACTCACGACCGAAAAGATCAAGA
GCAGCCCGCATGGATTTGACTTGGTCAGGGCCGAGCCTACATGTGCGAATGATGCCCATACTTGAGCCAC
CTAACTTTGTTTTAGGGCGACTGCCCTGCTGCGTAACATCGTTGCTGCTCCATAACATCAAACATCGACC
CACGGCGTAACGCGCTTGCTGCTTGGATGCCCGAGGCATAGACTGTACAAAAAAACAGTCATAACAAGCC
ATGAAAACCGCCACTGCGCCGTTACCACCGCTGCGTTCGGTCAAGGTTCTGGACCAGTTGCGTGAGCGCA
TACGCTACTTGCATTACAGTTTACGAACCGAACAGGCTTATGTCAATTCGCGCCGCTGGTGCCGCTGGTT
GGACGCCAAGGGTGAATCCGCCTCGATACCCTGATTACTCGCTTCCTGCGCCCTCTCAGGCGGCGATAGG
GGACTGGTAAAACGGGGATTGCCCAGACGCCTCCCCCGCCCCTTCAGGGGCACAAATGCGGCCCCAACGG
GGCCACGTAGTGGTGCGTTTTTTGCGTTTCCACCCTTTTCTTCCTTTTCCCTTTTAAACCTTTTAGGACG
TCTACAGGCCACGTAATCCGTGGCCTGTAGAGTTTAAAAAGGGACGGATTTGTTGCCATTAAGGGACGGA
TTTGTTGTTAAGAAGGGACGGATTTGTTGTTGTAAAGGGACGGATTTGTTGTATTGTGGGACGCAGATAC
AGTGTCCCCTTATACACAAGGAATGTCGAACGTGGCCTCACCCCCAATGGTTTACAAAAGCAATGCCCTG
GTCGAGGCCGCGTATCGCCTCAGTGTTCAGGAACAGCGGATCGTTCTGGCCTGTATTAGCCAGGTGAAGA
GGAGCGAGCCTGTCACCGATGAAGTGATGTATTCAGTGACGGCGGAGGACATAGCGACGATGGCGGGTGT
CCCTATCGAATCTTCCTACAACCAGCTCAAAGAAGCGGCCCTGCGCCTGAAACGGCGGGAAGTCCGGTTA
ACCCAAGAGCCCAATGGCAAGGGGAAAAGACCGAGTGTGATGATTACCGGCTGGGTGCAAACAATCATCT
ACCGGGAGGGTGAGGGCCGTGTAGAACTCAGGTTCACCAAAGACATGCTGCCGTACCTGACGGAACTCAC
CAAACAGTTCACCAAATACGCCTTGGCTGACGTGGCCAAGATGGACAGCACCCACGCGATCAGGCTTTAC
GAGCTGCTCATGCAATGGGACAGCATCGGCCAGCGCGAAATAGAAATTGACCAGCTGCGAAAGTGGTTTC
AACTGGAAGGCCGGTATCCCTCGATCAAGGACTTCAAGTTGCGAGTGCTTGATCCAGCCGTGACGCAGAT
CAACGAGCACAGCCCGCTACAGGTGGAGTGGGCGCAGCGAAAGACCGGGCGCAAGGTCACACATCTGTTG
TTCAGTTTTGGACCGAAGAAGCCCGCCAAGGCGGTGGGTAAGGCCCCAGCGAAGCGCAAGGCCGGGAAGA
TTTCAGATGCTGAGATCGCGAAACAGGCTCGCCCTGGTGAGACATGGGAAGCGGCCCGCGCTCGACTAAC
CCAGATGCCGCTGGATCTGGCCTAGAGGCCGTGGCCACCACGGCCCGGCCTGCCTTTCAGGCTGCGCAAC
TGTTGGGAAGGGCGATCGGTGCGGGCCTCTTCGCTATTACGCCAGCTGGCGAAAGGGGGATGTGCTGCAA
GGCGATTAAGTTGGGTAACGCCAGGGTTTTCCCAGTCACGACGTTGTAAAACGACGGCCAGTGCCAAGCT
TGCATGCGAGTGAAGGATCGTCTTCAGTTCGCTGGGAGAAATGTCGTCCATGTTGACCGTGGCCTGTCCC
TATCGGATCTATCGAATTCTGCGCCAAGGCAACTGTTTAGCGGATATGGCCGATTGCCGCTACCCCGTTT
TCGTCTGTGTGAGGAGCGTGAGCTTCCAAGCGAGGCACATTGTCGTGGACGGGCGAGGCTGGCGGGCGGG
GTAGGAACTTTATATTCGGATGTTTGGTAGTGGGATGGGGAGGGTGGTTCTGCCTAGACGGCAGCGAACC
CGGCGGCTGTTGTGGCCGAGGTGGGTTCGAGTTTCTTAGCTGCCTACACGGCAGTGAACTGGATTCATGT
ATCAGGCATCGTACTCGGCAATTTCTTAGCTGCCTACACGGCAGTGAACCAGGTAGACGCGGACATCAAG
CCCGCCGTGAATTTCTTAGCTGCCTACACGGCAGTGAACGAGAGCCGCAGGGAGCGGGGCCGCAAACTCC
TTTTCTTAGCTGCCTACACGGCAGTGAACTGGAGGCGACCGAACCCGGGCTGTTCGAGGATTTTCTTAGC
TGCCTACACGGCAGTGAACAACCGCGCGCAACAGCTGTGCATCGTCACCTTTTTCTTAGCTGCCTACACG
GCAGTGAACCGTCTCGATGCTGCCGTCGATGAGCGTCTTGTTTTCTTAGCTGCCTACACGGCAGTGAACT
TATCAAGCGGCTGTGCTGGGCCTGTTTCGTTTTTCTTAGCTGCCTACACGGCAGTGAACGCCTTCGGTGG
TGATCTTTCCGTTGTTTGCCTTTTCTTAGCTGCCTACACGGCAGTGAACAATCGTGCTCGAGATACCAGC
CATCCGCGCACTTTCTTAGCTGCCTACACGGCAGTGAACAACAGAACCGCGCACCTCGATCAGCCTCGCA
TTTTCTTAGCTGCCTACACGGCAGTGAACGTAAATCCAGCGCCTGGGCTGCGCATTGTCCATTTCTTAGC
TGCCTACACGGCAGTGAACCACGCAGCCAGGCTCGAACATCGGCCCGGCTTTTTCTTAGCTGCCTACACG
GCAGTGAACTACTACGACGACGCTTTGCAGGCTGATATTCATTTCTTAGCTGCCTACACGGCAGTGAACA
CGACGCGACCAGAATCGCGATTTGCACCCACTTTCTTAGCTGCCTACACGGCAGTGAACGCGCTGACGCC
GCATTCGGCGATCTGCTTCGTTTTCTTAGCTGCCTACACGGCAGTGAACCGGGCGCTTGCGCCGGATCGG
CGAATTGGATGTTTCTTAGCTGCCTACACGGCAGTGAACCCGGGCTGGATGGACTCGAAGGGCGCCAGGC
TTTTCTTAGCTGCCTACACGGCAGTGAACGACCAGATCCTGCCGCAGTACTGGCAGGACCGTTTCTTAGC
TGCCTACACGGCAGTGAACGTCGCAGCCACTGTGTCGGCCAAAACCAGGTCTTTCTTAGCTGCCTACACG
GCAGTGAACTTGACGAACGCCGTCCAGAAGTCACCACCCGGCTTTCTTAGCTGCCTACACGGCAGTGAAC
ACCGCGCTCGACTACTACAACGTCCGGCTGATTTTCTTAGCTGCCTACACGGCAGTGAACTAGCTACCTA
TAACCATTTGAAGGAAAAAGAAATACCGAGTTTTTCCCGCCAGAAACCCTCTTTTTTCGAGGTCTCGTAA
CTTGCTGATTTATAAGGGCGTAAGAAATCGTCCGAAAAAAGGGTCGGAAGCTTCGGGCAATTGGCGGCCG
TTTCGCGAGGACCGGGACGGCGATCAACCGTGCCGTTCGGGCGCGAAAGGTCTTTTGATGGGCGATGCCG
CAAAGCCCCCGGCCAGGCCGGGGGCGTCGCGCCAGGGAGCGGCGCTACAGGCTCGGGTGGCCCGCCTCGA
TTTCGGACAAGGCATCCATGGGTATGTATATCTCCTTCTTAAAGTTAAACAAAATTATTTCTAGCCCAAA
AAAACGGGTATGGAGAAACAGTAGAGAGTTGCGATAAAAAGCGTCAGGTAGGATCCGCTAATCTTATGGA
TAAAAATGCTATGGCATAGCAAAGTGTGACGCCGTGCAAATAATCAATGTGGACTTTTCTGCCGTGATTA
TAGACACTTTTGTTACGCGTTTTTGTCATGGCTTTGGTCCCGCTTTGTTACAGAATGCTTTTAATAAGCG
GGGTTACCGGTTTGGTTAGCGAGAAGAGCCAGTAAAAGACGCAGTGACGGCAATGTCTGATGCAATATGG
ACAATTGGTTTCTTCTCTGAATGGCGGGAGTATGAAAAGTATGGCTGAAGCGCAAAATGATCCCCTGCTG
CCGGGATACTCGTTTAATGCCCATCTGGTGGCGGGTTTAACGCCGATTGAGGCCAACGGTTATCTCGATT
TTTTTATCGACCGACCGCTGGGAATGAAAGGTTATATTCTCAATCTCACCATTCGCGGTCAGGGGGTGGT
GAAAAATCAGGGACGAGAATTTGTTTGCCGACCGGGTGATATTTTGCTGTTCCCGCCAGGAGAGATTCAT
CACTACGGTCGTCATCCGGAGGCTCGCGAATGGTATCACCAGTGGGTTTACTTTCGTCCGCGCGCCTACT
GGCATGAATGGCTTAACTGGCCGTCAATATTTGCCAATACGGGGTTCTTTCGCCCGGATGAAGCGCACCA
GCCGCATTTCAGCGACCTGTTTGGGCAAATCATTAACGCCGGGCAAGGGGAAGGGCGCTATTCGGAGCTG
CTGGCGATAAATCTGCTTGAGCAATTGTTACTGCGGCGCATGGAAGCGATTAACGAGTCGCTCCATCCAC
CGATGGATAATCGGGTACGCGAGGCTTGTCAGTACATCAGCGATCACCTGGCAGACAGCAATTTTGATAT
CGCCAGCGTCGCACAGCATGTTTGCTTGTCGCCGTCGCGTCTGTCACATCTTTTCCGCCAGCAGTTAGGG
ATTAGCGTCTTAAGCTGGCGCGAGGACCAACGTATCAGCCAGGCGAAGCTGCTTTTGAGCACCACCCGGA
TGCCTATCGCCACCGTCGGTCGCAATGTTGGTTTTGACGATCAACTCTATTTCTCGCGGGTATTTAAAAA
ATGCACCGGGGCCAGCCCGAGCGAGTTCCGTGCCGGTTGTGAAGAAAAAGTGAATGATGTAGCCGTCAAG
TTGTCATAATTTGGGGATTCCTTAAGGTATACTTTCCGCTGCATAACCCTGCTTCGGGGTCATTATAGCG
ATTTTTTCGGTATATCCATCCTTTTTCGCACGATATACAGGATTTTGCCAAAGGGTTCGTGTAGACTTTC
CTTGGTGTATCCAACGGCGTCAGCCGGGCAGGATAGGTGAAGTAGGCCCACCCGCGAGCGGGTGTTCCTT
CTTCACTGTCCCTTATTCGCACCTGGCGGTGCTCAACGGGAATCCTGCTCTGCGAGGCTGGCCGATAAGC
TAGCTTGTGAGCAAAAGGCCAGCAAAAGGCCAGGAACCGTAAAAAGGCCGCGTTGCTGGCGTTTTTCCAT
AGGCTCCGCCCCCCTGACGAGCATCACAAAAATCGACGCTCAAGTCAGAGGTGGCGAAACCCGACAGGAC
TATAAAGATACCAGGCGTTTCCCCCTGGAAGCTCCCTCGTGCGCTCTCCTGTTCCGACCCTGCCGCTTAC
CGGATACCTGTCCGCCTTTCTCCCTTCGGGAAGCGTGGCGCTTTCTCATAGCTCACGCTGTAGGTATCTC
AGTTCGGTGTAGGTCGTTCGCTCCAAGCTGGGCTGTGTGCACGAACCCCCCGTTCAGCCCGACCGCTGCG
CCTTATCCGGTAACTATCGTCTTGAGTCCAACCCGGTAAGACACGACTTATCGCCACTGGCAGCAGCCAC
TGGTAACAGGATTAGCAGAGCGAGGTATGTAGGCGGTGCTACAGAGTTCTTGAAGTGGTGGCCTAACTAC
GGCTACACTAGAAGAACAGTATTTGGTATCTGCGCTCTGCTGAAGCCAGTTACCTTCGGAAAAAGAGTTG
GTAGCTCTTGATCCGGCAAACAAACCACCGCTGGTAGCGGTGGTTTTTTTGTTTGCAAGCAGCAGATTAC
GCGCAGAAAAAAAGGATCTCAAGAAGATCCTTTGATCTTTTCTACGGGGTCTGACGCTCAGTGGAACGAA
AACTCACGTTAAGGGATTTTGGTCATGAGATTATCAAAAAGGATCTTCACCTAGATCCTTTTAAATTAAA
AATGAAGTTTTAAATCAATCTAAAGTATATATGAGTAAACTTGGTCTGACAGTTACCAATGCTTAATCAG
TGAGGCACCTATCTCAGCGATCTGTCTATTTCGTTCATCCATAGTTGCCTGACTCCCCGTCGTGTAGATA
ACTACGATACGGGAGGGCTTACCATCTGGCCCCAGTGCTGCAATGATACCGCGAGACCCACGCTCACCGG
CTCCAGATTTATCAGCAATAAACCAGCCAGCCGGAAGGGCCGAGCGCAGAAGTGGTCCTGCAACTTTATC
CGCCTCCATCCAGTCTATTAATTGTTGCCGGGAAGCTAGAGTAAGTAGTTCGCCAGTTAATAGTTTGCGC
AACGTTGTTGCCATTGCTACAGGCATCGTGGTGTCACGCTCGTCGTTTGGTATGGCTTCATTCAGCTCCG
GTTCCCAACGATCAAGGCGAGTTACATGATCCCCCATGTTGTGCAAAAAAGCGGTTAGCTCCTTCGGTCC
TCCGATCGTTGTCAGAAGTAAGTTGGCCGCAGTGTTATCACTCATGGTTATGGCAGCACTGCATAATTCT
CTTACTGTCATGCCATCCGTAAGATGCTTTTCTGTGACTGGTGAGTCGAATTGGCCGCGGCGTTGTGACA
ATTTACCGAACAACTCCGCGGCCGGGAAGCCGATCTCGGCTTGAACGAATTGTTAGGTGGCGGTACTTGG
GTCGATATCAAAGTGCATCACTTCTTCCCGTATGCCCAACTTTGTATAGAGAGCCACTGCGGGATCGTCA
CCGTAATCTGCTTGCACGTAGATCACATAAGCACCAAGCGCGTTGGCCTCATGCTTGAGGAGATTGATGA
GCGCGGTGGCAATGCCCTGCCTCCGGTGCTCGCCGGAG
Features (pLannotate 1.2.2; 33 found; start..end, strand, type, name):
    508..536     -  promoter       Pc promoter: intI1 (promoter lies within the coding sequence); class 1 integron promoter
    577..928     -  rep_origin     pRO1600 oriV: broad-host-range origin of replication from Pseudomonas aeruginosa plasmid pRO1600; requires the pRO1600 Rep protein for replication (West et al., 1994)
    942..1775    +  CDS            pRO1600 Rep: replication protein for the broad-host-range plasmid pRO1600 from Pseudomonas aeruginosa&nbsp
   1806..1953    -  CDS            lacZα (fragment): LacZα fragment of β-galactosidase; lacZ fragment
   2271..2298    -  ncRNA          CRISPR-DR4: Accession: RF01317 - CRISPR RNA direct repeat element
   2331..2358    -  ncRNA          CRISPR-DR4: Accession: RF01317 - CRISPR RNA direct repeat element
   2391..2418    -  ncRNA          CRISPR-DR4: Accession: RF01317 - CRISPR RNA direct repeat element
   2451..2478    -  ncRNA          CRISPR-DR4: Accession: RF01317 - CRISPR RNA direct repeat element
   2511..2538    -  ncRNA          CRISPR-DR4: Accession: RF01317 - CRISPR RNA direct repeat element
   2571..2598    -  ncRNA          CRISPR-DR4: Accession: RF01317 - CRISPR RNA direct repeat element
   2631..2658    -  ncRNA          CRISPR-DR4: Accession: RF01317 - CRISPR RNA direct repeat element
   2691..2718    -  ncRNA          CRISPR-DR4: Accession: RF01317 - CRISPR RNA direct repeat element
   2751..2778    -  ncRNA          CRISPR-DR4: Accession: RF01317 - CRISPR RNA direct repeat element
   2811..2838    -  ncRNA          CRISPR-DR4: Accession: RF01317 - CRISPR RNA direct repeat element
   2871..2898    -  ncRNA          CRISPR-DR4: Accession: RF01317 - CRISPR RNA direct repeat element
   2931..2958    -  ncRNA          CRISPR-DR4: Accession: RF01317 - CRISPR RNA direct repeat element
   2991..3018    -  ncRNA          CRISPR-DR4: Accession: RF01317 - CRISPR RNA direct repeat element
   3051..3078    -  ncRNA          CRISPR-DR4: Accession: RF01317 - CRISPR RNA direct repeat element
   3111..3138    -  ncRNA          CRISPR-DR4: Accession: RF01317 - CRISPR RNA direct repeat element
   3171..3198    -  ncRNA          CRISPR-DR4: Accession: RF01317 - CRISPR RNA direct repeat element
   3231..3258    -  ncRNA          CRISPR-DR4: Accession: RF01317 - CRISPR RNA direct repeat element
   3291..3318    -  ncRNA          CRISPR-DR4: Accession: RF01317 - CRISPR RNA direct repeat element
   3351..3378    -  ncRNA          CRISPR-DR4: Accession: RF01317 - CRISPR RNA direct repeat element
   3411..3438    -  ncRNA          CRISPR-DR4: Accession: RF01317 - CRISPR RNA direct repeat element
   3472..3499    -  ncRNA          CRISPR-DR4: Accession: RF01317 - CRISPR RNA direct repeat element
   3532..3559    -  ncRNA          CRISPR-DR4: Accession: RF01317 - CRISPR RNA direct repeat element
   3881..3903    -  RBS            RBS: efficient ribosome binding site from bacteriophage T7 gene 10 (Olins and Rangwala, 1989)
   3930..4214    -  promoter       araBAD promoter: araBAD; promoter of the L-arabinose operon of E. coli; the araC regulatory gene is transcribed in the opposite direction (Guzman et al., 1995)
   4241..5119    +  CDS            araC: L-arabinose regulatory protein; araC
   5276..5384    +  oriT           oriT: incP origin of transfer
   5454..6042    -  rep_origin     ori: high-copy-number ColE1/pMB1/pBR322/pUC origin of replication
   6214..6766    -  CDS            bla(M) (fragment): β-lactamase lacking the signal sequence; bla(M); allows cytosolic expression of β-lactamase
   6843..338     -  CDS            GmR (across the origin): gentamycin acetyltransferase; aacC1; confers resistance to gentamycin
