[The description below was written by a language model from this plasmid's Addgene catalogue record, the feature table of its GenBank file and pLannotate feature annotations shown in this document.]
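Description:
pCRISPR2_-6D is a bacterial plasmid built on pHERD30T, an Escherichia coli–Pseudomonas shuttle vector, carrying the CRISPR2 locus of Pseudomonas aeruginosa UCBPP-PA14 (the array adjacent to the cas1 gene). The backbone combines a high-copy ColE1/pUC-type origin for propagation in E. coli with the pRO1600 oriV and its Rep protein for replication in Pseudomonas, plus an incP oriT that permits conjugative mobilisation. Selection is by gentamicin through the aacC1 acetyltransferase gene. A β-lactamase fragment and a lacZα fragment are also detected, apparently as backbone remnants. The vector supplies araC and the arabinose-inducible araBAD (pBAD) promoter with a T7 gene 10 ribosome binding site, and the insert was cloned downstream of these between NcoI and SphI.

The roughly 1.9 kb insert is annotated as a 305 bp leader, the repeat-spacer array and a terminal flanking region. Twenty-two 28 bp direct repeats are marked in both the depositor's record and the automated annotation. Within the leader, just upstream of the first repeat, lie an upstream recognition motif and the proximal integration host factor binding site (IHFprox). This variant's defining change is a 6 bp deletion downstream of IHFprox, which shortens the spacing between that site and the leader-proximal repeat. Together with the associated study on the distribution and phasing of motifs that facilitate CRISPR adaptation, this suggests it is used to test how leader motif spacing affects new spacer acquisition, probably alongside a wild-type counterpart.

The stated total size (7,120 bp), the depositor's map (7,058 bp) and the sequenced record (7,038 bp) differ slightly, and the two annotations run in opposite orientations.
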