Addgene plasmid #149387: pCRISPR2_-6D
Purpose: P. aeruginosa PA14 CRISPR2 locus, with 6bp deletion downstream of IHFprox site
Depositing lab: Blake Wiedenheft. Depositing organization: Montana State University. Publication: Distribution and phasing of sequence motifs that facilitate CRISPR adaptation. Santiago-Frangos A, Buyukyoruk M, Wiegand T, Krishna P, Wiedenheft B. Curr Biol. 2021 Aug 23;31(16):3515-3524.e6. doi: 10.1016/j.cub.2021.05.068. Epub 2021 Jun 25. PubMed 34174210.
Backbone
  Vector backbone: pHERD30T
  Backbone size w/o insert (bp): 5220
  Total vector size (bp): 7120
  Vector type: Bacterial Expression
Growth in bacteria
  Bacterial resistance: Gentamicin, 10 μg/mL
  Growth temperature: 37°C
  Growth strain: DH5alpha
  Copy number: High Copy
Gene/Insert
  Gene/Insert name: Pseudomonas aeruginosa PA14 CRISPR2 locus (alt name: P. aeruginosa PA14 CRISPR locus adjacent to the Cas1 gene)
  Species: Pseudomonas aeruginosa UCBPP-PA14
  Insert size (bp): 1900
  Mutation: 6bp deleted downstream of the IHFprox site
  Promoter: pBAD
  Cloning method: Restriction Enzyme; 5′ cloning site NcoI (unknown if destroyed); 3′ cloning site SphI (unknown if destroyed)
  Sequencing primers: 5′ pBAD_F
Terms and licenses: Academic/Nonprofit Terms; Industry Terms: Not Available to Industry
How to cite: pCRISPR2_-6D was a gift from Blake Wiedenheft (Addgene plasmid # 149387 ; http://n2t.net/addgene:149387 ; RRID:Addgene_149387)
